>Addgene plasmid #11697 | V954 - pDNR MCS SA no SA CmR - Donor | depositor full sequence | sequence record 7029 | Author sequence
ATAACTTCGTATAGCATACATTATACGAAGTTATGGCGCGAGGGTTTCCTTGACAATATCATACTTATCC
TGTCCCTTTTTTTTCCCCAGGGGCGCGCCGGCGCCCAATACGCAAACCGCCTCTCCCCGCGCGTTGGCCG
ATTCATTAATGCAGCTGGCACGACAGGTTTCCCGACTGGAAAGCGGGCAGTGAGCGCAACGCAATTAATG
TGAGTTAGCTCACTCATTAGGCACCCCAGGCTTTACACTTTATGCTTCCGGCTCGTATGTTGTGTGAAAT
TGTGAGCGGATAACAATTTCACACAGGAAACAGCTATGACCATGATTACGGATTCACTGGCCGTCGTTTT
ACAACGTCGTGACTGGGAAAACCCTGGCGTTACCCAACTTAATCGCCTTGCAGCACATCCCCCTTTCGCC
AGCTGGCGTAATAGCGAAGAGGCCCGCACCGATCGCCCTTCCCAACAGTTGCGCAGCCTGAATGGCGAAT
GGCGTTAATTAACCAGGTAAGTTCCTAGGAGATCCTGGTCATGACTAGTGCTTGGATTCTCACCAATAAA
AAACGCCCGGCGGCAACCGAGCGTTCTGAACAAATCCAGATGGAGTTCTGAGGTCATTACTGGATCTATC
AACAGGAGTCCAAGCGAGCTCGATATCAAATTACGCCCCGCCCTGCCACTCATCGCAGTACTGTTGTAAT
TCATTAAGCATTCTGCCGACATGGAAGCCATCACAAACGGCATGATGAACCTGAATCGCCAGCGGCATCA
GCACCTTGTCGCCTTGCGTATAATATTTGCCCATGGTGAAAACGGGGGCGAAGAAGTTGTCCATATTGGC
CACGTTTAAATCAAAACTGGTGAAACTCACCCAGGGATTGGCTGAGACGAAAAACATATTCTCAATAAAC
CCTTTAGGGAAATAGGCCAGGTTTTCACCGTAACACGCCACATCTTGCGAATATATGTGTAGAAACTGCC
GGAAATCGTCGTGGTATTCACTCCAGAGCGATGAAAACGTTTCAGTTTGCTCATGGAAAACGGTGTAACA
AGGGTGAACACTATCCCATATCACCAGCTCACCGTCTTTCATTGCCATACGAAATTCCGGATGAGCATTC
ATCAGGCGGGCAAGAATGTGAATAAAGGCCGGATAAAACTTGTGCTTATTTTTCTTTACGGTCTTTAAAA
AGGCCGTAATATCCAGCTGAACGGTCTGGTTATAGGTACATTGAGCAACTGACTGAAATGCCTCAAAATG
TTCTTTACGATGCCATTGGGATATATCAACGGTGGTATATCCAGTGATTTTTTTCTCCATTTTGGCTTCC
TTGGCTCCTGAAAGATCCATAACTTCGTATAGCATACATTATACGAAGTTATGCGGCCGCGACGTCCACA
TATACCTGCCGTTCACTATTATTTAGTGAAATGAGATATTATGATATTTTCTGAATTGTGATTAAAAAGG
CAACTTTATGCCCATGCAACAGAAACTATAAAAAATACAGAGAATGAAAAGAAACAGATAGATTTTTTAG
TTCTTTAGGCCCGTAGTCTGCAAATCCTTTTATGATTTTCTATCAAACAAAAGAGGAAAATAGACCAGTT
GCAATCCAAACGAGAGTCTAATAGAATGAGGTCGAAAAGTAAATCGCGCGGGTTTGTTACTGATAAAGCA
GGCAAGACCTAAAATGTGTAAAGGGCAAAGTGTATACTTTGGCGTCACCCCTTACATATTTTAGGTCTTT
TTTTATTGTGCGTAACTAACTTGCCATCTTCAAACAGGAGGGCTGGAAGAAGCAGACCGCTAACACAGTA
CATAAAAAAGGAGACATGAACGATGAACATCAAAAAGTTTGCAAAACAAGCAACAGTATTAACCTTTACT
ACCGCACTGCTGGCAGGAGGCGCAACTCAAGCGTTTGCGAAAGAAACGAACCAAAAGCCATATAAGGAAA
CATACGGCATTTCCCATATTACACGCCATGATATGCTGCAAATCCCTGAACAGCAAAAAAATGAAAAATA
TCAAGTTCCTGAGTTCGATTCGTCCACAATTAAAAATATCTCTTCTGCAAAAGGCCTGGACGTTTGGGAC
AGCTGGCCATTACAAAACGCTGACGGCACTGTCGCAAACTATCACGGCTACCACATCGTCTTTGCATTAG
CCGGAGATCCTAAAAATGCGGATGACACATCGATTTACATGTTCTATCAAAAAGTCGGCGAAACTTCTAT
TGACAGCTGGAAAAACGCTGGCCGCGTCTTTAAAGACAGCGACAAATTCGATGCAAATGATTCTATCCTA
AAAGACCAAACACAAGAATGGTCAGGTTCAGCCACATTTACATCTGACGGAAAAATCCGTTTATTCTACA
CTGATTTCTCCGGTAAACATTACGGCAAACAAACACTGACAACTGCACAAGTTAACGTATCAGCATCAGA
CAGCTCTTTGAACATCAACGGTGTAGAGGATTATAAATCAATCTTTGACGGTGACGGAAAAACGTATCAA
AATGTACAGCAGTTCATCGATGAAGGCAACTACAGCTCAGGCGACAACCATACGCTGAGAGATCCTCACT
ACGTAGAAGATAAAGGCCACAAATACTTAGTATTTGAAGCAAACACTGGAACTGAAGATGGCTACCAAGG
CGAAGAATCTTTATTTAACAAAGCATACTATGGCAAAAGCACATCATTCTTCCGTCAAGAAAGTCAAAAA
CTTCTGCAAAGCGATAAAAAACGCACGGCTGAGTTAGCAAACGGCGCTCTCGGTATGATTGAGCTAAACG
ATGATTACACACTGAAAAAAGTGATGAAACCGCTGATTGCATCTAACACAGTAACAGATGAAATTGAACG
CGCGAACGTCTTTAAAATGAACGGCAAATGGTACCTGTTCACTGACTCCCGCGGATCAAAAATGACGATT
GACGGCATTACGTCTAACGATATTTACATGCTTGGTTATGTTTCTAATTCTTTAACTGGCCCATACAAGC
CGCTGAACAAAACTGGCCTTGTGTTAAAAATGGATCTTGATCCTAACGATGTAACCTTTACTTACTCACA
CTTCGCTGTACCTCAAGCGAAAGGAAACAATGTCGTGATTACAAGCTATATGACAAACAGAGGATTCTAC
GCAGACAAACAATCAACGTTTGCGCCTAGCTTCCTGCTGAACATCAAAGGCAAGAAAACATCTGTTGTCA
AAGACAGCATCCTTGAACAAGGACAATTAACAGTTAACAAATAAAAACGCAAAAGAAAATGCCGATATCC
TATTGGCATTGACGTCAGGTGGCACTTTTCGGGGAAATGTGCGCGGAACCCCTATTTGTTTATTTTTCTA
AATACATTCAAATATGTATCCGCTCATGAGACAATAACCCTGATAAATGCTTCAATAATATTGAAAAAGG
AAGAGTATGAGTATTCAACATTTCCGTGTCGCCCTTATTCCCTTTTTTGCGGCATTTTGCCTTCCTGTTT
TTGCTCACCCAGAAACGCTGGTGAAAGTAAAAGATGCTGAAGATCAGTTGGGTGCACGAGTGGGTTACAT
CGAACTGGATCTCAACAGCGGTAAGATCCTTGAGAGTTTTCGCCCCGAAGAACGTTTTCCAATGATGAGC
ACTTTTAAAGTTCTGCTATGTGGCGCGGTATTATCCCGTATTGACGCCGGGCAAGAGCAACTCGGTCGCC
GCATACACTATTCTCAGAATGACTTGGTTGAGTACTCACCAGTCACAGAAAAGCATCTTACGGATGGCAT
GACAGTAAGAGAATTATGCAGTGCTGCCATAACCATGAGTGATAACACTGCGGCCAACTTACTTCTGACA
ACGATCGGAGGACCGAAGGAGCTAACCGCTTTTTTGCACAACATGGGGGATCATGTAACTCGCCTTGATC
GTTGGGAACCGGAGCTGAATGAAGCCATACCAAACGACGAGCGTGACACCACGATGCCTGTAGCAATGGC
AACAACGTTGCGCAAACTATTAACTGGCGAACTACTTACTCTAGCTTCCCGGCAACAATTAATAGACTGG
ATGGAGGCGGATAAAGTTGCAGGACCACTTCTGCGCTCGGCCCTTCCGGCTGGCTGGTTTATTGCTGATA
AATCTGGAGCCGGTGAGCGTGGGTCTCGCGGTATCATTGCAGCACTGGGGCCAGATGGTAAGCCCTCCCG
TATCGTAGTTATCTACACGACGGGGAGTCAGGCAACTATGGATGAACGAAATAGACAGATCGCTGAGATA
GGTGCCTCACTGATTAAGCATTGGTAACTGTCAGACCAAGTTTACTCATATATACTTTAGATTGATTTAA
AACTTCATTTTTAATTTAAAAGGATCTAGGTGAAGATCCTTTTTGATAATCTCATGACCAAAATCCCTTA
ACGTGAGTTTTCGTTCCACTGAGCGTCAGACCCCGTAGAAAAGATCAAAGGATCTTCTTGAGATCCTTTT
TTTCTGCGCGTAATCTGCTGCTTGCAAACAAAAAAACCACCGCTACCAGCGGTGGTTTGTTTGCCGGATC
AAGAGCTACCAACTCTTTTTCCGAAGGTAACTGGCTTCAGCAGAGCGCAGATACCAAATACTGTTCTTCT
AGTGTAGCCGTAGTTAGGCCACCACTTCAAGAACTCTGTAGCACCGCCTACATACCTCGCTCTGCTAATC
CTGTTACCAGTGGCTGCTGCCAGTGGCGATAAGTCGTGTCTTACCGGGTTGGACTCAAGACGATAGTTAC
CGGATAAGGCGCAGCGGTCGGGCTGAACGGGGGGTTCGTGCACACAGCCCAGCTTGGAGCGAACGACCTA
CACCGAACTGAGATACCTACAGCGTGAGCTATGAGAAAGCGCCACGCTTCCCGAAGGGAGAAAGGCGGAC
AGGTATCCGGTAAGCGGCAGGGTCGGAACAGGAGAGCGCACGAGGGAGCTTCCAGGGGGAAACGCCTGGT
ATCTTTATAGTCCTGTCGGGTTTCGCCACCTCTGACTTGAGCGTCGATTTTTGTGATGCTCGTCAGGGGG
GCGGAGCCTATGGAAAAACGCCAGCAACGCGGCCTTTTTACGGTTCCTGGCCTTTTGCTGGCCTTTTGCT
CACATGTTCTTTCCTGCGTTATCCCCTGATTCTGTGGATAACCGTATTACCGCCTTACGCGTGTAAAACG
ACGGCCAGTAGATCT
Features (pLannotate 1.2.2; 15 found; start..end, strand, type, name):
      1..34      +  protein_bind   loxP: Cre-mediated recombination occurs in the 8-bp core sequence (GCATACAT). Cre recombinase
    100..193     +  CDS            lacI (fragment): lac repressor; lacI; The lac repressor binds to the lac operator to inhibit transcription in E. coli. This inhibition can be relieved by adding lactose or isopropyl-β-D-thiogalactopyranoside (IPTG).
    206..227     +  protein_bind   CAP binding site: CAP binding activates transcription in the presence of cAMP. E. coli catabolite activator protein
    242..272     +  promoter       lac promoter: promoter for the E. coli lac operon
    280..296     +  protein_bind   lac operator: The lac repressor binds to the lac operator to inhibit transcription in E. coli. This inhibition can be relieved by adding lactose or isopropyl-β-D-thiogalactopyranoside (IPTG). lac repressor encoded by lacI
    316..489     +  CDS            lacZα: LacZα fragment of β-galactosidase; lacZ fragment
    546..640     -  terminator     lambda t0 terminator: transcription terminator from phage lambda
    664..1320    -  CDS            cat: CAT_ECOLX - Experimental evidence at protein level: Swiss-Prot protein existence level 1. This enzyme is an effector of chloramphenicol resistance in bacteria. From Escherichia coli. This protein is used as a marker in many commonly used cloning vectors, such as pACYC184.
   1349..1382    +  protein_bind   loxP: Cre-mediated recombination occurs in the 8-bp core sequence (GCATACAT). Cre recombinase
   1397..1842    +  promoter       sacB promoter: sacR; sacB promoter and control region
   1843..3261    +  CDS            sacB: SACB_BACSU - Experimental evidence at protein level: Swiss-Prot protein existence level 1. From Bacillus subtilis (strain 168).
   3332..3436    +  promoter       AmpR promoter: bla
   3437..4297    +  CDS            AmpR: β-lactamase; bla; confers resistance to ampicillin, carbenicillin, and related antibiotics
   4468..5056    +  rep_origin     ori: high-copy-number ColE1/pMB1/pBR322/pUC origin of replication
   5172..5189    -  CDS            lacZα (fragment): LacZα fragment of β-galactosidase; lacZ fragment
