[The description below was written by a language model from this plasmid's Addgene catalogue record and pLannotate feature annotations shown in this document.]
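Description:
V954 - pDNR MCS SA no SA CmR - Donor is an empty donor vector for the Creator Splice system, a modified version of the Cre/lox-based Creator recombinational cloning platform. It is built on the Clontech pDNR Dual backbone (5,195 bp) and is propagated in E. coli as a high-copy plasmid through a ColE1/pUC-type origin, with ampicillin selection provided by a β-lactamase gene under its own promoter.

The functional core is a cassette bounded by two loxP sites in the same orientation. Between them lie a lac promoter/operator region with a CAP binding site driving a lacZα fragment, which sits in the multiple cloning site along with AscI and PacI sites. A chloramphenicol acetyltransferase (cat) ORF follows on the opposite strand, with a lambda t0 terminator; no promoter for it is annotated within the cassette. A gene of interest is inserted by restriction cloning into the MCS, presumably displacing lacZα, although the record does not spell out a screening scheme. Cre recombinase can then transfer the loxP-flanked segment, carrying both the insert and the chloramphenicol marker, into a compatible acceptor vector. Outside the loxP sites, the backbone carries Bacillus subtilis sacB with its native promoter. This sucrose counter-selection marker is generally used to eliminate unrecombined donor plasmid.

This version differs from its parent, V309, by silent mutations in the CmR ORF that remove a potential splice acceptor. The change fits the system's aim of improving expression of transferred inserts through deliberately placed splice sites for proteomics applications. No splice elements are annotated in the feature table, and no insert is present.
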