Addgene plasmid #11697: V954 - pDNR MCS SA no SA CmR - Donor
Purpose: (Empty Backbone)
Depositing lab: Tony Pawson. Depositing organization: Sinai Health System. Publication: Modification of the Creator recombination system for proteomics applications--improved expression by addition of splice sites. Colwill K, Wells CD, Elder K, Goudreault M, Hersi K, Kulkarni S, Hardy WR, Pawson T, Morin GB. BMC Biotechnol. 2006 Mar 6;6:13. doi: 10.1186/1472-6750-6-13. PubMed 16519801.
Backbone
  Vector backbone: pDNR Dual
  Backbone manufacturer: Clontech
  Backbone size (bp): 5195
  Modifications to backbone: Silent mutations introduced in the CmR ORF of V309 to remove potential splice acceptor. MCS contains LacZ, AscI, PacI.
  Vector type: Cre/Lox ; Donor vector
Growth in bacteria
  Bacterial resistance: Ampicillin, 100 μg/mL
  Growth temperature: 37°C
  Growth strain: DH5alpha
  Copy number: High Copy
Gene/Insert
  Gene/Insert name: None
  Cloning method: Restriction Enzyme
  Sequencing primers: 5′ M13R
Terms and licenses: Academic/Nonprofit Terms; Industry Terms
Depositor comments: Donor vector for the Creator Splice system.
How to cite: V954 - pDNR MCS SA no SA CmR - Donor was a gift from Tony Pawson (Addgene plasmid # 11697 ; http://n2t.net/addgene:11697 ; RRID:Addgene_11697)
