>Addgene plasmid #11697 | V954 - pDNR MCS SA no SA CmR - Donor | addgene partial sequence | sequence record 18380 | 11697 with lac_promoter
CATTTCACACAGGAAACAGCTATGACCATGATTACGGATTCACTGGCCGTCGTTTTACAACGTCGTGACT
GGGAAAACCCTGGCGTTACCCAACTTAATCGCCTTGCAGCACATCCCCCTTTCGCCAGCTGGCGTAATAG
CGAAGAGGCCCGCACCGATCGCCCTTCCCAACAGTTGCGCAGCCTGAATGGCGAATGGCTTTAATTAACC
AGGTAAGTTCCTAGGAGATCCTGGTCATGACTAGTGCTTGGATTCTCACCAATAAAAAACGCCCGGCGGC
AACCGAGCGTTCTGAACAAATCCAGATGGAGTTCTGAGGTCATTACTGGATCTATCAACAGGAGTCCAAG
CGAGCTCGATATCAAATTACGCCCCGCCCTGCCACTCATCGCAGTACTGTTGTAATTCATTAAGCATTCT
GCCGACATGGAAGCCATCACAAACGGCATGATGAACCTGAATCGCCAGCGGCATCAGCACCTTGTCGCCT
TGCGTATAATATTTGCCCATGGTGAAAACGGGGGCGAAGAAGTTGTCCATATTGGCCACGTTTAAATCAA
AACTGGTGAAACTCACCCAGGGATTGGCTGAGACGAAAAACATATTCTCAATAAACCCTTTAGGGAAATA
GGCCAGGTTTTCACCGTAACACGCCACATCTTGCGAATATATGTGTAGAAACTGCCGGAAATCGTCGTGG
TATTCACTCCAGAGCGATGAAAACGTTTCAGTTTGCTCATGGAAAACGGTGTAACAAGGGTGAACACTAT
CCCATATCACCAGCTCACCGTCTTTCATTGCCATACGAAATT
